>Addgene plasmid #52999 | pHL 1035 | addgene partial sequence | sequence record 83863 | GFP-R 5'-CCATCTAATTCAACAAGAATTGGGACAAC-3'
CCTTTACGCATGCTCGCGGTACCTTTAATCAGGTTGTTCAGGTTAGTGACATAAGTCTGATGGTGCTTGC
CGTAGTGATACTCGATGGTTTCCGCAGAAATGTGCGGTGCCAGAGCATCTTTAGCATATGGTAGTGCAGG
TAATTCGAATGACATTGCTACTCTCCTTTATTATTAATTTGCATACGTACAATAGCCTTATTGTGCGTAT
GGTCGACAGTATCTTGTTATCCGCTCACAATGTCAATGTTATCCGCTCACATTTATGACGTCAGGTGGCA
CTTTTCGGGGAAATGTGCGCGGAACCCCTATTTGTTTATTTTTCTAAATACATTCAAATATGTATCCGCT
CATGAGACAATAACCCTGATAAATGCTTCAATAATATTGAAAAAGGAAGAGTATGAGTATTCAACATTTC
CGTGTCGCCCTTATTCCCTTTTTTGCGGCATTTTGCCTTCCTGTTTTTGCTCACCCAGAAACGCTGGTGA
AAGTAAAAGATGCTGAAGATCAGTTGGGTGCACGAGTGGGTTACATCGAACTGGATCTCAACAGCGGTAA
GATCCTTGAGAGTTTTCGCCCCGAAGAACGTTTTCCAATGATGAGCACTTTTAAAGTTCTGCTATGTGGC
GCGGTATTATCCCGTATTGACGCCGGGCAAGAGCAACTCGGTCGCCGCATACACTATTCTCAGAATGACT
TGGTTGAGTACTCACCAGTCACAGAAAAGCATCTTACGGATGGCATGACAGTAAGAGAATTATGCAGTGC
TGCCATAACCATGAGTGATAACACTGCGGCCAACTTACT
