>Addgene plasmid #52999 | pHL 1035 | addgene partial sequence | sequence record 84112 | GFP-F 5'-GGTCCTTCTTGAGTTTGTAAC-3'
AATAAAAGCTAGCTTGGCTGTTTTGGCGGATGAGAGAAGATTTTCAGCCTGATACAGATTAAATCAGAAC
GCAGAAGCGGTCTGATAAAACAGAATTTGCCTGGCGGCAGTAGCGCGGTGGTCCCACCTGACCCCATGCC
GAACTCAGAAGTGAAACGCCGTAGCGCCGATGGTAGTGTGGGGTCTCCCCATGCGAGAGTAGGGAACTGC
CAGGCATCAAATAAAACGAAAGGCTCAGTCGAAAGACTGGGCCTTTCGTTTTATCTGTTGTTTGTCGGTG
AACGCTCTCCTGAGTAGGACAAATCCGCCGGGAGCGGATTTGAACGTTGCGAAGCAACGGCCCGGAGGGT
GGCGGGCAGGACGCCCGCCATAAACTGCCAGGCATCAAATTAAGCAGAAGGCCATCCTGACGGATGGCCT
TTTTGCGTTTCTACTAACTCTTTTGTTTATTTTTCTAAATACATTCAAATATGTATCCGCTCAGG
