>Addgene plasmid #52999 | pHL 1035 | addgene partial sequence | sequence record 84130 | mcherry-R 5'-TTGGTCACCTTCAGCTTGG-3'
TCGTGGCCGTTCACGGAGCCCTCCATGTGCACCTTGAAGCGCATGAACTCCTTGATGATGGCCATGTTAT
CCTCCTCGCCCTTGCTCACCATTTTTTTTCCTCCTTAGCATGCTCTCACACAGCGAGGCCAGATCGGGCT
GCTGCAATAGTGTCCGAGTGATGTCGAACAACCCTTGTTGTCCGAGATCACTCATCGGTGTATATGACAT
TTTGTTCTTCCAGGAAAGCACCGCAAAGCGGTGCAAAAGGTCATTGACTAACTATAGGAGATTTAGAATT
TTATTAGCATATACGCGGAAGCGGTTCGGCGTGTGGTGTCGACCTGTGTGGAATCCATTATAACCGCCAA
GCTTAAAAATGTCAACAACGACGGTGCTCGAGAATTCACTGCTCACAAGAAAAAAGGCACGTCATCTGAC
GTGCCTTTTTTATTTGTACTACCCTGTACGATTAAAGCTTGTGGATAA
