[The description below was written by a language model from this plasmid's Addgene catalogue record.]
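Description:
pHL 1035 is a high-copy bacterial expression and synthetic-biology plasmid for E. coli, selected with ampicillin. The backbone is listed as unknown and lab-built, and no feature table is available, so the origin of replication, terminators and the order and orientation of the cassettes are not stated in the record.

The plasmid carries three independent expression cassettes that together form a reporter system for small-RNA regulation. The first places the E. coli small RNA recorded as RhyB (presumably RyhB, the Hfq-dependent sRNA) under pLtetO-1, a Tet repressor-controlled promoter, so that sRNA production can be tuned in strains supplying TetR. The second expresses a fragment of E. coli fhlA spanning −309 to +96 bp relative to the start codon, fused at its C terminus to mCherry and driven by a promoter called pCon, which by its name is presumably constitutive; the record labels this transcript a competitor target mRNA. The third expresses a sodB fragment (−56 to +141 bp relative to the start codon) fused C-terminally to GFP under pLlacO-1, a Lac repressor-controlled promoter; this is annotated as the target mRNA. Because each fusion retains the 5′ untranslated region and the start of the coding sequence, where sRNAs typically base-pair, fluorescence reports post-transcriptional control of each transcript.

With two colours read out separately and the sRNA and sodB target controlled by separate regulated promoters, the construct allows silencing of the sodB reporter to be measured while a second Hfq-associated transcript is co-expressed. This matches the associated study of how competition for Hfq disrupts small-RNA signalling.
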