Addgene plasmid #52999: pHL 1035
Purpose: pLtetO-1:RhyB, pCon:fhlA::mCherry, pLlacO-1:sodB::gfp
Depositing lab: Han Lim. Depositing organization: University of California, Berkeley. Publication: Disruption of small RNA signaling caused by competition for Hfq. Hussein R, Lim HN. Proc Natl Acad Sci U S A. 2011 Jan 18;108(3):1110-5. doi: 10.1073/pnas.1010082108. Epub 2010 Dec 28. PubMed 21189298.
Backbone
  Vector backbone: unknown
  Backbone manufacturer: Lim lab
  Vector type: Bacterial Expression, Synthetic Biology
Growth in bacteria
  Bacterial resistance: Ampicillin, 100 μg/mL
  Growth temperature: 37°C
  Growth strain: DH5alpha
  Copy number: High Copy
Gene/Insert 1
  Gene/Insert name: RhyB sRNA
  Species: E. coli
  Promoter: pLtetO-1
  Cloning method: Unknown
  Sequencing primers: 5′ unknown; 3′ AspTerm ACTGCTCACAAGAAAAAAGGCACG
Gene/Insert 2
  Gene/Insert name: fhlA (alt name: target mRNA (competitor))
  Species: E. coli
  Mutation: contains −309 to +96 bp relative to start codon
  Promoter: pCon
  Tag / fusion protein: mCherry (C terminal on insert)
  Cloning method: Unknown
  Sequencing primers: 5′ unknown; 3′ mCherry-R
Gene/Insert 3
  Gene/Insert name: sodB (alt name: target mRNA)
  Species: E. coli
  Mutation: contains −56 to +141 bp relative to start codon
  Promoter: pLlacO-1
  Tag / fusion protein: gfp (C terminal on insert)
  Cloning method: Unknown
  Sequencing primers: 5′ unknown; 3′ GFP-R
Terms and licenses: Academic/Nonprofit Terms; Industry Terms: Not Available to Industry
How to cite: pHL 1035 was a gift from Han Lim (Addgene plasmid # 52999 ; http://n2t.net/addgene:52999 ; RRID:Addgene_52999)
